Addgene plasmid #34558: CaRQ
Depositing lab: Kevin Truong. Depositing organization: University of Toronto. Publication: Ca2+-mediated synthetic biosystems offer protein design versatility, signal specificity, and pathway rewiring. Mills E, Truong K. Chem Biol. 2011 Dec 23;18(12):1611-9. 10.1016/j.chembiol.2011.09.014 PubMed 22195563.
Backbone
  Vector backbone: pTriEx-3
  Backbone manufacturer: PMID: 12864922
  Backbone size w/o insert (bp): 5000
  Vector type: Mammalian Expression, Bacterial Expression
Growth in bacteria
  Bacterial resistance: Ampicillin, 100 μg/mL
  Growth temperature: 37°C
  Growth strain: DH5alpha
  Copy number: High Copy
Gene/Insert
  Gene/Insert name: CaRQ (alt names: a Ca2+-activated CaM-RhoA chimera; CaM-MLCK- RhoA(Q63L)/IQp/RhoA)
  Species: H. sapiens (human)
  Insert size (bp): 1200
  Mutation: Q63L in RhoA
  Entrez Gene: RHOA (a.k.a. ARH12, ARHA, EDFAOB, RHO12, RHOH12)
  Promoter: CMV, T7
  Tag / fusion protein: YFP (C terminal on insert)
  Cloning method: Restriction Enzyme; 5′ cloning site NcoI (not destroyed); 3′ cloning site XhoI (not destroyed)
  Sequencing primers: 5′ CMV-F, T7
Terms and licenses: Academic/Nonprofit Terms; Industry Terms: Not Available to Industry
Depositor comments: MLCK peptide - KRRWKKNFIAVSAANRFKKI IQ peptide - GSAITVQRYVRGIQARAYARFL
How to cite: CaRQ was a gift from Kevin Truong (Addgene plasmid # 34558 ; http://n2t.net/addgene:34558 ; RRID:Addgene_34558)
