[The description below was written by a language model from this plasmid's Addgene catalogue record.]
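Description:
CaRQ is a dual-host expression plasmid built on the pTriEx-3 backbone (about 5 kb without insert), designed to express the same open reading frame in mammalian cells and in bacteria. It is maintained in E. coli as a high-copy plasmid under ampicillin selection. The record lists both CMV and T7 promoters upstream of the insert. The CMV promoter supports transcription in transfected mammalian cells, and the T7 promoter allows expression in bacterial strains that supply T7 RNA polymerase. No feature table is provided, so other backbone elements such as the origin of replication and polyadenylation signals are not documented here.

The roughly 1.2 kb insert, cloned between preserved NcoI and XhoI sites, encodes a synthetic Ca2+-activated chimera of calmodulin (CaM) and human RhoA. According to the alternative names and depositor comments, the design combines CaM, a CaM-binding peptide from myosin light chain kinase (MLCK), an IQ-motif peptide and RhoA carrying the Q63L substitution. This substitution is generally known to impair GTP hydrolysis and render RhoA constitutively active. The exact order and topology of these modules are not spelled out in the record. The intent is that CaM-peptide interactions, which change with Ca2+ concentration, gate the activity of the otherwise active RhoA, so that a rise in intracellular Ca2+ switches on RhoA signalling. A C-terminal YFP fusion allows expression and localisation of the chimera to be followed by fluorescence.

The associated publication concerns Ca2+-mediated synthetic biosystems, so the construct serves as a protein-engineering tool for rewiring Ca2+ signals to RhoA-dependent cellular responses.
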