>Addgene plasmid #34558 | CaRQ | addgene partial sequence | sequence record 45073 | EGFP-N
TTTAAACAGGCTAGCCCCGGGAGATCTAGCTTGCAGAGCAGCTCTCGTAGCCATTTCAAAAACCTCTCTC
ACTCCATCTTTGGTCTTTGCTGAACACTCCATGTACCCAAAAGCGCCAATCCTGTTTGCCATATCTCTGC
CTTCTTCAGGTTTCACCGGCTCCTGCTTCATCTTGGCAAGCTCCCGCCTTGTGTGCTCATCATTCCGAAG
ATCCTTCTTATTCCCAACCAGGATGATGGGCACGTTGGGACAGAAATGCTTGACTTCTGGGGTCCACTTT
TCTGGGATGTTTTCTAAACTATCAGGGCTGTCGATGGAAAAACACATCAGTATAACATCGGTATCTGGGT
AGGAGAGGGGCCTCAGGCGATCATAATCTTCCAGCCCAGCTGTGTCCCACAAAGCCAACTCTACCTGCTT
TCCACTAGCGAGGAATCTAGCATAAGCTCTAGCTTGGATTCCTCTGACATATCTTTGGACAGTAATAGCG
GATCCACTAGCATCCACCTCGATATCTGCCACATAGTTCTCAAACACTGTGGGCACATACACCTCTGGGA
ACTGGTCCTTGCTGAAGACTATGAGCAAGCATGTCTTTCCACAGGCTCCATCACCAACAATCACCAGTTT
CTTCCGGATGGCAGCACTAGCCAGTGCCCCGGAGCTGGAGATCTTCTTGAACCGGTTGGCAGCGCTGACG
GCAATGAAGTTTTTCTTCCAGCGCCTCTTACTAGCCTTTGCTGTCATCATTTGTACAAACTC
