>Addgene plasmid #34558 | CaRQ | addgene partial sequence | sequence record 46054 | pTriExUP 5'-GGTTATTGTGCTGTCTCATCA-3'
ATCGACTCACTATAGGGGAATTGTGAGCGGATAACAATTCCCCGGAGTTAATCCGGGACCTTTAATTCAA
CCCAACACAATATATTATAGTTAAATAAGAATTATTATCAAATCATTTGTATATTAATTAAAATACTATA
CTGTAAATTACATTTTATTTACAATCAAAGGAGATATACCATGGGCCTGACTAGTGAGCAGATTGCAGAG
TTCAAAGAAGCCTTCTCATTATTCGACAAGGATGGGGACGGCACCATCACCACAAAGGAACTTGGCACCG
TTATGAGGTCGCTTGGACAAAACCCAACGGAAGCAGAATTGCAGGATATGATCAATGAAGTCGATGCTGA
TGGCAATGGAACGATTTACTTTCCTGAATTTCTTACTATGATGGCTAGAAAAATGAAGGACACAGACAGC
GAAGAGGAAATCCGAGAAGCATTCCGTGTTTTTGACAAGGATGGGAACGGCTACATCAGCGCTGCTGAAT
TACGTCACGTCATGACAAACCTCGGGGAGAAGTTAACAGATGAAGAAGTTGATGAAATGATAAGGGAAGC
AGATATCGATGGTGATGGCCAAGTAAACTATGAAGAGTTTGTACAAATGATGACAGCAAAGGCTAGTAAG
AGGCGCTGGAAGAAAAACTTCATTGCCGTCAGCGCTGCCAACCGGTTCAAGAAGATCTCCAGCTCCGGGG
CACTGGCTAGTGCTGCCATCCGGAAGAAACTGGTGATTGTTGGTGATGGAGCCTGTGGAAAGACATGCTT
GCTCATAGTCTTCAGCAAGGACCAGTTCCCAGAGGTGTATGTGCCCACAGTGTTTGAGAACTATGTGGCA
GATATCGA
